>Addgene plasmid #128324 | pSB700-ACTC1-Puro | depositor full sequence | sequence record 245788 | pSB700-ACTC1-Puro sequence 8952 bps
TGGAAGGGCTAATTCACTCCCAAAGAAGACAAGATATCCTTGATCTGTGGATCTACCACACACAAGGCTA
CTTCCCTGATTAGCAGAACTACACACCAGGGCCAGGGGTCAGATATCCACTGACCTTTGGATGGTGCTAC
AAGCTAGTACCAGTTGAGCCAGATAAGGTAGAAGAGGCCAATAAAGGAGAGAACACCAGCTTGTTACACC
CTGTGAGCCTGCATGGGATGGATGACCCGGAGAGAGAAGTGTTAGAGTGGAGGTTTGACAGCCGCCTAGC
ATTTCATCACGTGGCCCGAGAGCTGCATCCGGAGTACTTCAAGAACTGCTGATATCGAGCTTGCTACAAG
GGACTTTCCGCTGGGGACTTTCCAGGGAGGCGTGGCCTGGGCGGGACTGGGGAGTGGCGAGCCCTCAGAT
CCTGCATATAAGCAGCTGCTTTTTGCCTGTACTGGGTCTCTCTGGTTAGACCAGATCTGAGCCTGGGAGC
TCTCTGGCTAACTAGGGAACCCACTGCTTAAGCCTCAATAAAGCTTGCCTTGAGTGCTTCAAGTAGTGTG
TGCCCGTCTGTTGTGTGACTCTGGTAACTAGAGATCCCTCAGACCCTTTTAGTCAGTGTGGAAAATCTCT
AGCAGTGGCGCCCGAACAGGGACTTGAAAGCGAAAGGGAAACCAGAGGAGCTCTCTCGACGCAGGACTCG
GCTTGCTGAAGCGCGCACGGCAAGAGGCGAGGGGCGGCGACTGGTGAGTACGCCAAAAATTTTGACTAGC
GGAGGCTAGAAGGAGAGAGATGGGTGCGAGAGCGTCAGTATTAAGCGGGGGAGAATTAGATCGCGATGGG
AAAAAATTCGGTTAAGGCCAGGGGGAAAGAAAAAATATAAATTAAAACATATAGTATGGGCAAGCAGGGA
GCTAGAACGATTCGCAGTTAATCCTGGCCTGTTAGAAACATCAGAAGGCTGTAGACAAATACTGGGACAG
CTACAACCATCCCTTCAGACAGGATCAGAAGAACTTAGATCATTATATAATACAGTAGCAACCCTCTATT
GTGTGCATCAAAGGATAGAGATAAAAGACACCAAGGAAGCTTTAGACAAGATAGAGGAAGAGCAAAACAA
AAGTAAGACCACCGCACAGCAAGCGGCCGGCCGCTGATCTTCAGACCTGGAGGAGGAGATATGAGGGACA
ATTGGAGAAGTGAATTATATAAATATAAAGTAGTAAAAATTGAACCATTAGGAGTAGCACCCACCAAGGC
AAAGAGAAGAGTGGTGCAGAGAGAAAAAAGAGCAGTGGGAATAGGAGCTTTGTTCCTTGGGTTCTTGGGA
GCAGCAGGAAGCACTATGGGCGCAGCGTCAATGACGCTGACGGTACAGGCCAGACAATTATTGTCTGGTA
TAGTGCAGCAGCAGAACAATTTGCTGAGGGCTATTGAGGCGCAACAGCATCTGTTGCAACTCACAGTCTG
GGGCATCAAGCAGCTCCAGGCAAGAATCCTGGCTGTGGAAAGATACCTAAAGGATCAACAGCTCCTGGGG
ATTTGGGGTTGCTCTGGAAAACTCATTTGCACCACTGCTGTGCCTTGGAATGCTAGTTGGAGTAATAAAT
CTCTGGAACAGATTTGGAATCACACGACCTGGATGGAGTGGGACAGAGAAATTAACAATTACACAAGCTT
AATACACTCCTTAATTGAAGAATCGCAAAACCAGCAAGAAAAGAATGAACAAGAATTATTGGAATTAGAT
AAATGGGCAAGTTTGTGGAATTGGTTTAACATAACAAATTGGCTGTGGTATATAAAATTATTCATAATGA
TAGTAGGAGGCTTGGTAGGTTTAAGAATAGTTTTTGCTGTACTTTCTATAGTGAATAGAGTTAGGCAGGG
ATATTCACCATTATCGTTTCAGACCCACCTCCCAACCCCGAGGGGACCCGACAGGCCCGAAGGAATAGAA
GAAGAAGGTGGAGAGAGAGACAGAGACAGATCCATTCGATTAGTGAACGGATCTCGACGGTATCGCCTTT
AAAAGAAAAGGGGGGATTGGGGGGTACAGTGCAGGGGAAAGAATAGTAGACATAATAGCAACAGACATAC
AAACTAAAGAATTACAAAAACAAATTACAAAAATTCAAAATTTTCGGGTTTATTACAGGGACAGCAGAGA
TCCAGTTTATCATTAGTGAACGGATCTCGACGGTATCGATCACGAGACTAGCCTCGAGCGGCCGCCCCCT
TCACCGAGGGCCTATTTCCCATGATTCCTTCATATTTGCATATACGATACAAGGCTGTTAGAGAGATAAT
TGGAATTAATTTGACTGTAAACACAAAGATATTAGTACAAAATACGTGACGTAGAAAGTAATAATTTCTT
GGGTAGTTTGCAGTTTTAAAATTATGTTTTAAAATGGACTATCATATGCTTACCGTAACTTGAAAGTATT
TCGATTTCTTGGCTTTATATATCTTGTGGAAAGGACGAAACACCGTGGCGCCCTGCCCTCTGCTGGTTTT
AGAGCTAGAAATAGCAAGTTAAAATAAGGCTAGTCCGTTATCAACTTGAAAAAGTGGCACCGAGTCGGTG
CTTTTTTTGAATTCTCGACCTCGAGACAAATGGCAGTATTCGTCATTAGTTCATAGCCCATATATGGAGT
TCCGCGTTACATAACTTACGGTAAATGGCCCGCCTGGCTGACCGCCCAACGACCCCCGCCCATTGACGTC
AATAATGACGTATGTTCCCATAGTAACGCCAATAGGGACTTTCCATTGACGTCAATGGGTGGAGTATTTA
CGGTAAACTGCCCACTTGGCAGTACATCAAGTGTATCATATGCCAAGTACGCCCCCTATTGACGTCAATG
ACGGTAAATGGCCCGCCTGGCATTATGCCCAGTACATGACCTTATGGGACTTTCCTACTTGGCAGTACAT
CTACGTATTAGTCATCGCTATTACCATGGTCGAGGTGAGCCCCACGTTCTGCTTCACTCTCCCCATCTCC
CCCCCCTCCCCACCCCCAATTTTGTATTTATTTATTTTTTAATTATTTTGTGCAGCGATGGGGGCGGGGG
GGGGGGGGCGCGCGCCAGGCGGGGCGGGGCGGGGCGAGGGGCGGGGCGGGGCGAGGCGGAGAGGTGCGGC
GGCAGCCAATCAGAGCGGCGCGCTCCGAAAGTTTCCTTTTATGGCGAGGCGGCGGCGGCGGCGGCCCTAT
AAAAAGCGAAGCGCGCGGCGGGCGGGGAGTCGCTGCGACGCTGCCTTCGCCCCGTGCCCCGCTCCGCCGC
CGCCTCGCGCCGCCCGCCCCGGCTCTGACTGACCGCGTTACTCCCACAGGTGAGCGGGCGGGACGGCCCT
TCTCCTCCGGGCTGTAATTAGCGCTTGGTTTAATGACGGCTTGTTTCTTTTCTGTGGCTGCGTGAAAGCC
TTGAGGGGCTCCGGGAGGGCCCTTTGTGCGGGGGGAGCGGCTCGGGGGGTGCGTGCGTGTGTGTGTGCGT
GGGGAGCGCCGCGTGCGGCTCCGCGCTGCCCGGCGGCTGTGAGCGCTGCGGGCGCGGCGCGGGGCTTTGT
GCGCTCCGCAGTGTGCGCGAGGGGAGCGCGGCCGGGGGCGGTGCCCCGCGGTGCGGGGGGGGCTGCGAGG
GGAACAAAGGCTGCGTGCGGGGTGTGTGCGTGGGGGGGTGAGCAGGGGGTGTGGGCGCGTCGGTCGGGCT
GCAACCCCCCCTGCACCCCCCTCCCCGAGTTGCTGAGCACGGCCCGGCTTCGGGTGCGGGGCTCCGTACG
GGGCGTGGCGCGGGGCTCGCCGTGCCGGGCGGGGGGTGGCGGCAGGTGGGGGTGCCGGGCGGGGCGGGGC
CGCCTCGGGCCGGGGAGGGCTCGGGGGAGGGGCGCGGCGGCCCCCGGAGCGCCGGCGGCTGTCGAGGCGC
GGCGAGCCGCAGCCATTGCCTTTTATGGTAATCGTGCGAGAGGGCGCAGGGACTTCCTTTGTCCCAAATC
TGTGCGGAGCCGAAATCTGGGAGGCGCCGCCGCACCCCCTCTAGCGGGCGCGGGGCGAAGCGGTGCGGCG
CCGGCAGGAAGGAAATGGGCGGGGAGGGCCTTCGTGCGTCGCCGCGCCGCCGTCCCCTTCTCCCTCTCCA
GCCTCGGGGCTGTCCGCGGGGGGACGGCTGCCTTCGGGGGGGACGGGGCAGGGCGGGGTTCGGCTTCTGG
CGTGTGACCGGCGGCTCTAGAGCCTCTGCTAACCATGTTCATGCCTTCTTCTTTTTCCTACAGCTCCTGG
GCAACGTGCTGGTTATTGTGGCCACCATGACCGAGTACAAGCCCACGGTGCGCCTCGCCACCCGCGACGA
CGTCCCCAGGGCCGTACGCACCCTCGCCGCCGCGTTCGCCGACTACCCCGCCACGCGCCACACCGTCGAT
CCGGACCGCCACATCGAGCGGGTCACCGAGCTGCAAGAACTCTTCCTCACGCGCGTCGGGCTCGACATCG
GCAAGGTGTGGGTCGCGGACGACGGCGCCGCCGTGGCGGTCTGGACCACGCCGGAGAGCGTCGAAGCGGG
GGCGGTGTTCGCCGAGATCGGCCCGCGCATGGCCGAGTTGAGCGGTTCCCGGCTGGCCGCGCAGCAACAG
ATGGAAGGCCTCCTGGCGCCGCACCGGCCCAAGGAGCCCGCGTGGTTCCTGGCCACCGTCGGAGTCTCGC
CCGACCACCAGGGCAAGGGTCTGGGCAGCGCCGTCGTGCTCCCCGGAGTGGAGGCGGCCGAGCGCGCCGG
GGTGCCCGCCTTCCTGGAGACCTCCGCGCCCCGCAACCTCCCCTTCTACGAGCGGCTCGGCTTCACCGTC
ACCGCCGACGTCGAGGTGCCCGAAGGACCGCGCACCTGGTGCATGACCCGCAAGCCCGGTGCCTAATGTA
CAAGTAAAGCGTCTGGAACAATCAACCTCTGGATTACAAAATTTGTGAAAGATTGACTGGTATTCTTAAC
TATGTTGCTCCTTTTACGCTATGTGGATACGCTGCTTTAATGCCTTTGTATCATGCTATTGCTTCCCGTA
TGGCTTTCATTTTCTCCTCCTTGTATAAATCCTGGTTGCTGTCTCTTTATGAGGAGTTGTGGCCCGTTGT
CAGGCAACGTGGCGTGGTGTGCACTGTGTTTGCTGACGCAACCCCCACTGGTTGGGGCATTGCCACCACC
TGTCAGCTCCTTTCCGGGACTTTCGCTTTCCCCCTCCCTATTGCCACGGCGGAACTCATCGCCGCCTGCC
TTGCCCGCTGCTGGACAGGGGCTCGGCTGTTGGGCACTGACAATTCCGTGGTGTTGTCGGGGAAGCTGAC
GTCCTTTCCATGGCTGCTCGCCTGTGTTGCCACCTGGATTCTGCGCGGGACGTCCTTCTGCTACGTCCCT
TCGGCCCTCAATCCAGCGGACCTTCCTTCCCGCGGCCTGCTGCCGGCTCTGCGGCCTCTTCCGCGTCTTC
GCCTTCGCCCTCAGACGAGTCGGATCTCCCTTTGGGCCGCCTCCCCGCCTGGAATTAATTCTGCAGTCGA
GACCTAGAAAAACATGGAGCAATCACAAGTAGCAATACAGCAGCTACCAATGCTGATTGTGCCTGGCTAG
AAGCACAAGAGGAGGAGGAGGTGGGTTTTCCAGTCACACCTCAGGTACCTTTAAGACCAATGACTTACAA
GGCAGCTGTAGATCTTAGCCACTTTTTAAAAGAAAAGAGGGGACTGGAAGGGCTAATTCACTCCCAACGA
AGACAAGATATCCTTGATCTGTGGATCTACCACACACAAGGCTACTTCCCTGATTAGCAGAACTACACAC
CAGGGCCAGGGGTCAGATATCCACTGACCTTTGGATGGTGCTACAAGCTAGTACCAGTTGAGCCAGATAA
GGTAGAAGAGGCCAATAAAGGAGAGAACACCAGCTTGTTACACCCTGTGAGCCTGCATGGGATGGATGAC
CCGGAGAGAGAAGTGTTAGAGTGGAGGTTTGACAGCCGCCTAGCATTTCATCACGTGGCCCGAGAGCTGC
ATCCGGAGTACTTCAAGAACTGCTGATATCGAGCTTGCTACAAGGGACTTTCCGCTGGGGACTTTCCAGG
GAGGCGTGGCCTGGGCGGGACTGGGGAGTGGCGAGCCCTCAGATCCTGCATATAAGCAGCTGCTTTTTGC
CTGTACTGGGTCTCTCTGGTTAGACCAGATCTGAGCCTGGGAGCTCTCTGGCTAACTAGGGAACCCACTG
CTTAAGCCTCAATAAAGCTTGCCTTGAGTGCTTCAAGTAGTGTGTGCCCGTCTGTTGTGTGACTCTGGTA
ACTAGAGATCCCTCAGACCCTTTTAGTCAGTGTGGAAAATCTCTAGCAGTAGTAGTTCATGTCATCTTAT
TATTCAGTATTTATAACTTGCAAAGAAATGAATATCAGAGAGTGAGAGGCCTTGACATTGCTAGCGTTTT
ACCGTCGACCTCTAGCTAGAGCTTGGCGTAATCATGGTCATAGCTGTTTCCTGTGTGAAATTGTTATCCG
CTCACAATTCCACACAACATACGAGCCGGAAGCATAAAGTGTAAAGCCTGGGGTGCCTAATGAGTGAGCT
AACTCACATTAATTGCGTTGCGCTCACTGCCCGCTTTCCAGTCGGGAAACCTGTCGTGCCAGCTGCATTA
ATGAATCGGCCAACGCGCGGGGAGAGGCGGTTTGCGTATTGGGCGCTCTTCCGCTTCCTCGCTCACTGAC
TCGCTGCGCTCGGTCGTTCGGCTGCGGCGAGCGGTATCAGCTCACTCAAAGGCGGTAATACGGTTATCCA
CAGAATCAGGGGATAACGCAGGAAAGAACATGTGAGCAAAAGGCCAGCAAAAGGCCAGGAACCGTAAAAA
GGCCGCGTTGCTGGCGTTTTTCCATAGGCTCCGCCCCCCTGACGAGCATCACAAAAATCGACGCTCAAGT
CAGAGGTGGCGAAACCCGACAGGACTATAAAGATACCAGGCGTTTCCCCCTGGAAGCTCCCTCGTGCGCT
CTCCTGTTCCGACCCTGCCGCTTACCGGATACCTGTCCGCCTTTCTCCCTTCGGGAAGCGTGGCGCTTTC
TCATAGCTCACGCTGTAGGTATCTCAGTTCGGTGTAGGTCGTTCGCTCCAAGCTGGGCTGTGTGCACGAA
CCCCCCGTTCAGCCCGACCGCTGCGCCTTATCCGGTAACTATCGTCTTGAGTCCAACCCGGTAAGACACG
ACTTATCGCCACTGGCAGCAGCCACTGGTAACAGGATTAGCAGAGCGAGGTATGTAGGCGGTGCTACAGA
GTTCTTGAAGTGGTGGCCTAACTACGGCTACACTAGAAGAACAGTATTTGGTATCTGCGCTCTGCTGAAG
CCAGTTACCTTCGGAAAAAGAGTTGGTAGCTCTTGATCCGGCAAACAAACCACCGCTGGTAGCGGTGGTT
TTTTTGTTTGCAAGCAGCAGATTACGCGCAGAAAAAAAGGATCTCAAGAAGATCCTTTGATCTTTTCTAC
GGGGTCTGACGCTCAGTGGAACGAAAACTCACGTTAAGGGATTTTGGTCATGAGATTATCAAAAAGGATC
TTCACCTAGATCCTTTTAAATTAAAAATGAAGTTTTAAATCAATCTAAAGTATATATGAGTAAACTTGGT
CTGACAGTTACCAATGCTTAATCAGTGAGGCACCTATCTCAGCGATCTGTCTATTTCGTTCATCCATAGT
TGCCTGACTCCCCGTCGTGTAGATAACTACGATACGGGAGGGCTTACCATCTGGCCCCAGTGCTGCAATG
ATACCGCGAGACCCACGCTCACCGGCTCCAGATTTATCAGCAATAAACCAGCCAGCCGGAAGGGCCGAGC
GCAGAAGTGGTCCTGCAACTTTATCCGCCTCCATCCAGTCTATTAATTGTTGCCGGGAAGCTAGAGTAAG
TAGTTCGCCAGTTAATAGTTTGCGCAACGTTGTTGCCATTGCTACAGGCATCGTGGTGTCACGCTCGTCG
TTTGGTATGGCTTCATTCAGCTCCGGTTCCCAACGATCAAGGCGAGTTACATGATCCCCCATGTTGTGCA
AAAAAGCGGTTAGCTCCTTCGGTCCTCCGATCGTTGTCAGAAGTAAGTTGGCCGCAGTGTTATCACTCAT
GGTTATGGCAGCACTGCATAATTCTCTTACTGTCATGCCATCCGTAAGATGCTTTTCTGTGACTGGTGAG
TACTCAACCAAGTCATTCTGAGAATAGTGTATGCGGCGACCGAGTTGCTCTTGCCCGGCGTCAATACGGG
ATAATACCGCGCCACATAGCAGAACTTTAAAAGTGCTCATCATTGGAAAACGTTCTTCGGGGCGAAAACT
CTCAAGGATCTTACCGCTGTTGAGATCCAGTTCGATGTAACCCACTCGTGCACCCAACTGATCTTCAGCA
TCTTTTACTTTCACCAGCGTTTCTGGGTGAGCAAAAACAGGAAGGCAAAATGCCGCAAAAAAGGGAATAA
GGGCGACACGGAAATGTTGAATACTCATACTCTTCCTTTTTCAATATTATTGAAGCATTTATCAGGGTTA
TTGTCTCATGAGCGGATACATATTTGAATGTATTTAGAAAAATAAACAAATAGGGGTTCCGCGCACATTT
CCCCGAAAAGTGCCACCTGACGTCGACGGATCGGGAGATCAACTTGTTTATTGCAGCTTATAATGGTTAC
AAATAAAGCAATAGCATCACAAATTTCACAAATAAAGCATTTTTTTCACTGCATTCTAGTTGTGGTTTGT
CCAAACTCATCAATGTATCTTATCATGTCTGGATCAACTGGATAACTCAAGCTAACCAAAATCATCCCAA
ACTTCCCACCCCATACCCTATTACCACTGCCAATTACCTGTGGTTTCATTTACTCTAAACCTGTGATTCC
TCTGAATTATTTTCATTTTAAAGAAATTGTATTTGTTAAATATGTACTACAAACTTAGTAGT
Features (pLannotate 1.2.2; 24 found; start..end, strand, type, name):
    377..634     +  LTR            5' LTR (truncated): truncated 5' long terminal repeat (LTR) from HIV-1
    681..806     +  misc_feature   HIV-1 Ψ: packaging signal of human immunodeficiency virus type 1
    790..1128    +  CDS            HIV-1 gag (fragment): gag protein from human immunodeficiency virus 1; gag
   1303..1536    +  misc_feature   RRE: The Rev response element (RRE) of HIV-1 allows for Rev-dependent mRNA export from the nucleus to the cytoplasm.
   1913..2013    +  CDS            Rev (fragment): human immunodeficiency virus 1 (HIV-1) Rev protein; rev; enhances nuclear export of unspliced and incompletely spliced viral mRNAs
   2028..2143    +  misc_feature   cPPT/CTS: central polypurine tract and central termination sequence of HIV-1 (lacking the first T)
   2246..2486    +  promoter       U6 promoter: RNA polymerase III promoter for human U6 snRNA
   2516..2591    +  misc_RNA       gRNA scaffold: guide RNA scaffold for the Streptococcus pyogenes CRISPR/Cas9 system
   2665..2968    +  enhancer       CMV enhancer: human cytomegalovirus immediate early enhancer
   2970..3244    +  promoter       chicken β-actin promoter: No description available
   3246..4263    +  intron         chimeric intron: chimera between introns from chicken β-actin and rabbit β-globin
   4297..4894    +  CDS            PuroR (fragment): puromycin N-acetyltransferase; pac from Streptomyces; confers resistance to puromycin
   4920..5508    +  misc_feature   WPRE: woodchuck hepatitis virus posttranscriptional regulatory element
   5525..6043    +  CDS            nef (fragment): NEF_HV1BR - Experimental evidence at protein level: Swiss-Prot protein existence level 1. Extracellular Nef protein targets CD4(+) T-lymphocytes for apoptosis by interacting with CXCR4 surface receptors (PubMed:14990729). From Human immunodeficiency virus type 1 group M subtype B (isolate BRU/LAI) (HIV-1).
   6091..6348    +  LTR            5' LTR (truncated): truncated 5' long terminal repeat (LTR) from HIV-1
   6501..6517    -  protein_bind   lac operator: The lac repressor binds to the lac operator to inhibit transcription in E. coli. This inhibition can be relieved by adding lactose or isopropyl-β-D-thiogalactopyranoside (IPTG). lac repressor encoded by lacI
   6525..6555    -  promoter       lac promoter: promoter for the E. coli lac operon
   6570..6591    -  protein_bind   CAP binding site: CAP binding activates transcription in the presence of cAMP. E. coli catabolite activator protein
   6604..6696    -  CDS            lacI (fragment): lac repressor; lacI; The lac repressor binds to the lac operator to inhibit transcription in E. coli. This inhibition can be relieved by adding lactose or isopropyl-β-D-thiogalactopyranoside (IPTG).
   6879..7467    -  rep_origin     ori: high-copy-number ColE1/pMB1/pBR322/pUC origin of replication
   7638..8498    -  CDS            AmpR: β-lactamase; bla; confers resistance to ampicillin, carbenicillin, and related antibiotics
   8499..8603    -  promoter       AmpR promoter: bla
   8651..8785    +  polyA_signal   SV40 poly(A) signal: SV40 polyadenylation signal
   8952..329     +  CDS            nef (fragment) (across the origin): NEF_HV1BR - Experimental evidence at protein level: Swiss-Prot protein existence level 1. Extracellular Nef protein targets CD4(+) T-lymphocytes for apoptosis by interacting with CXCR4 surface receptors (PubMed:14990729). From Human immunodeficiency virus type 1 group M subtype B (isolate BRU/LAI) (HIV-1).
