>Addgene plasmid #128324 | pSB700-ACTC1-Puro | addgene full sequence | sequence record 254244 | Addgene NGS Result
TCACGAGACTAGCCTCGAGCGGCCGCCCCCTTCACCGAGGGCCTATTTCCCATGATTCCTTCATATTTGC
ATATACGATACAAGGCTGTTAGAGAGATAATTGGAATTAATTTGACTGTAAACACAAAGATATTAGTACA
AAATACGTGACGTAGAAAGTAATAATTTCTTGGGTAGTTTGCAGTTTTAAAATTATGTTTTAAAATGGAC
TATCATATGCTTACCGTAACTTGAAAGTATTTCGATTTCTTGGCTTTATATATCTTGTGGAAAGGACGAA
ACACCGTGGCGCCCTGCCCTCTGCTGGTTTTAGAGCTAGAAATAGCAAGTTAAAATAAGGCTAGTCCGTT
ATCAACTTGAAAAAGTGGCACCGAGTCGGTGCTTTTTTTGAATTCTCGACCTCGAGACAAATGGCAGTAT
TCGTCATTAGTTCATAGCCCATATATGGAGTTCCGCGTTACATAACTTACGGTAAATGGCCCGCCTGGCT
GACCGCCCAACGACCCCCGCCCATTGACGTCAATAATGACGTATGTTCCCATAGTAACGCCAATAGGGAC
TTTCCATTGACGTCAATGGGTGGAGTATTTACGGTAAACTGCCCACTTGGCAGTACATCAAGTGTATCAT
ATGCCAAGTACGCCCCCTATTGACGTCAATGACGGTAAATGGCCCGCCTGGCATTATGCCCAGTACATGA
CCTTATGGGACTTTCCTACTTGGCAGTACATCTACGTATTAGTCATCGCTATTACCATGGTCGAGGTGAG
CCCCACGTTCTGCTTCACTCTCCCCATCTCCCCCCCCTCCCCACCCCCAATTTTGTATTTATTTATTTTT
TAATTATTTTGTGCAGCGATGGGGGCGGGGGGGGGGGGCGCGCGCCAGGCGGGGCGGGGCGGGGSGRGGG
GSGGGGSGGGGCGAGGCGGAGAGGTGCGGCGGCAGCCAATCAGAGCGGCGCGCTCCGAAAGTTTCCTTTT
ATGGCGAGGCGGCGGCGGCGGCGGCCCTATAAAAAGCGAAGCGCGCGGCGGGCGGGAGTCGCTGCGCGCT
GCCTTCGCCCCGTGCCCCGCTCCGCCGCCGCCTCGCGCCGCCCGCCCCGGCTCTGACTGACCGCGTTACT
CCCACAGGTGAGCGGGCGGGACGGCCCTTCTCCTCCGGGCTGTAATTAGCGCTTGGTTTAATGACGGCTT
GTTTCTTTTCTGTGGCTGCGTGAAAGCCTTGAGGGGCTCCGGGAGGGCCCTTTGTGCGGGGGGAGCGGCT
CGGGGGGTGCGTGCGTGTGTGTGTGCGTGGGGAGCGCCGCGTGCGGCTCCGCGCTGCCCGGCGGCTGTGA
GCGCTGCGGGCGCGGCGCGGGGCTTTGTGCGCTCCGCAGTGTGCGCGAGGGGAGCGCGGCCGGGGGCGGT
GCCCCGCGGTGCGGGGGGGGCTGCGAGGGGAACAAAGGCTGCGTGCGGGGTGTGTGCGTGGGGGGGTGAG
CAGGGGGTGTGGGCGCGTCGGTCGGGCTGCAACCCCCCCTGCACCCCCCTCCCCGAGTTGCTGAGCACGG
CCCGGCTTCGGGTGCGGGGCTCCGTACGGGGCGTGGCGCGGGGCTCGCCGTGCCGGGCGGGGGGTGGCGG
CAGGTGGGGGTGCCGGGCGGGGCGGGGCCGCCTCGGGCCGGGGAGGGCTCGGGGGAGGGGCGCGGCGGCC
CCCGGAGCGCCGGCGGCTGTCGAGGCGCGGCGAGCCGCAGCCATTGCCTTTTATGGTAATCGTGCGAGAG
GGCGCAGGGACTTCCTTTGTCCCAAATCTGTGCGGAGCCGAAATCTGGGAGGCGCCGCCGCACCCCCTCT
AGCGGGCGCGGGGCGAAGCGGTGCGGCGCCGGCAGGAAGGAAATGGGCGGGGAGGGCCTTCGTGCGTCGC
CGCGCCGCCGTCCCCTTCTCCCTCTCCAGCCTCGGGGCTGTCCGCGGGGGGACGGCTGCCTTCGGGGGGG
ACGGGGCAGGGCGGGGTTCGGCTTCTGGCGTGTGACCGGCGGCTCTAGAGCCTCTGCTAACCATGTTCAT
GCCTTCTTCTTTTTCCTACAGCTCCTGGGCAACGTGCTGGTTATTGTGGCCACCATGACCGAGTACAAGC
CCACGGTGCGCCTCGCCACCCGCGACGACGTCCCCAGGGCCGTACGCACCCTCGCCGCCGCGTTCGCCGA
CTACCCCGCCACGCGCCACACCGTCGATCCGGACCGCCACATCGAGCGGGTCACCGAGCTGCAAGAACTC
TTCCTCACGCGCGTCGGGCTCGACATCGGCAAGGTGTGGGTCGCGGACGACGGCGCCGCCGTGGCGGTCT
GGACCACGCCGGAGAGCGTCGAAGCGGGGGCGGTGTTCGCCGAGATCGGCCCGCGCATGGCCGAGTTGAG
CGGTTCCCGGCTGGCCGCGCAGCAACAGATGGAAGGCCTCCTGGCGCCGCACCGGCCCAAGGAGCCCGCG
TGGTTCCTGGCCACCGTCGGAGTCTCGCCCGACCACCAGGGCAAGGGTCTGGGCAGCGCCGTCGTGCTCC
CCGGAGTGGAGGCGGCCGAGCGCGCCGGGGTGCCCGCCTTCCTGGAGACCTCCGCGCCCCGCAACCTCCC
CTTCTACGAGCGGCTCGGCTTCACCGTCACCGCCGACGTCGAGGTGCCCGAAGGACCGCGCACCTGGTGC
ATGACCCGCAAGCCCGGTGCCTAATGTACAAGTAAAGCGTCTGGAACAATCAACCTCTGGATTACAAAAT
TTGTGAAAGATTGACTGGTATTCTTAACTATGTTGCTCCTTTTACGCTATGTGGATACGCTGCTTTAATG
CCTTTGTATCATGCTATTGCTTCCCGTATGGCTTTCATTTTCTCCTCCTTGTATAAATCCTGGTTGCTGT
CTCTTTATGAGGAGTTGTGGCCCGTTGTCAGGCAACGTGGCGTGGTGTGCACTGTGTTTGCTGACGCAAC
CCCCACTGGTTGGGGCATTGCCACCACCTGTCAGCTCCTTTCCGGGACTTTCGCTTTCCCCCTCCCTATT
GCCACGGCGGAACTCATCGCCGCCTGCCTTGCCCGCTGCTGGACAGGGGCTCGGCTGTTGGGCACTGACA
ATTCCGTGGTGTTGTCGGGGAAGCTGACGTCCTTTCCATGGCTGCTCGCCTGTGTTGCCACCTGGATTCT
GCGCGGGACGTCCTTCTGCTACGTCCCTTCGGCCCTCAATCCAGCGGACCTTCCTTCCCGCGGCCTGCTG
CCGGCTCTGCGGCCTCTTCCGCGTCTTCGCCTTCGCCCTCAGACGAGTCGGATCTCCCTTTGGGCCGCCT
CCCCGCCTGGAATTAATTCTGCAGTCGAGACCTAGAAAAACATGGAGCAATCACAAGTAGCAATACAGCA
GCTACCAATGCTGATTGTGCCTGGCTAGAAGCACAAGAGGAGGAGGAGGTGGGTTTTCCAGTCACACCTC
AGGTACCTTTAAGACCAATGACTTACAAGGCAGCTGTAGATCTTAGCCACTTTTTAAAAGAAAAGAGGGG
ACTGGAAGGGCTAATTCACTCCCAACGAAGACAAGATATCCTTGATCTGTGGATCTACCACACACAAGGC
TACTTCCCTGATTAGCAGAACTACACACCAGGGCCAGGGGTCAGATATCCACTGACCTTTGGATGGTGCT
ACAAGCTAGTACCAGTTGAGCCAGATAAGGTAGAAGAGGCCAATAAAGGAGAGAACACCAGCTTGTTACA
CCCTGTGAGCCTGCATGGGATGGATGACCCGGAGAGAGAAGTGTTAGAGTGGAGGTTTGACAGCCGCCTA
GCATTTCATCACGTGGCCCGAGAGCTGCATCCGGAGTACTTCAAGAACTGCTGATATCGAGCTTGCTACA
AGGGACTTTCCGCTGGGGACTTTCCAGGGAGGCGTGGCCTGGGCGGGACTGGGGAGTGGCGAGCCCTCAG
ATCCTGCATATAAGCAGCTGCTTTTTGCCTGTACTGGGTCTCTCTGGTTAGACCAGATCTGAGCCTGGGA
GCTCTCTGGCTAACTAGGGAACCCACTGCTTAAGCCTCAATAAAGCTTGCCTTGAGTGCTTCAAGTAGTG
TGTGCCCGTCTGTTGTGTGACTCTGGTAACTAGAGATCCCTCAGACCCTTTTAGTCAGTGTGGAAAATCT
CTAGCAGTAGTAGTTCATGTCATCTTATTATTCAGTATTTATAACTTGCAAAGAAATGAATATCAGAGAG
TGAGAGGCCTTGACATTGCTAGCGTTTTACCGTCGACCTCTAGCTAGAGCTTGGCGTAATCATGGTCATA
GCTGTTTCCTGTGTGAAATTGTTATCCGCTCACAATTCCACACAACATACGAGCCGGAAGCATAAAGTGT
AAAGCCTGGGGTGCCTAATGAGTGAGCTAACTCACATTAATTGCGTTGCGCTCACTGCCCGCTTTCCAGT
CGGGAAACCTGTCGTGCCAGCTGCATTAATGAATCGGCCAACGCGCGGGGAGAGGCGGTTTGCGTATTGG
GCGCTCTTCCGCTTCCTCGCTCACTGACTCGCTGCGCTCGGTCGTTCGGCTGCGGCGAGCGGTATCAGCT
CACTCAAAGGCGGTAATACGGTTATCCACAGAATCAGGGGATAACGCAGGAAAGAACATGTGAGCAAAAG
GCCAGCAAAAGGCCAGGAACCGTAAAAAGGCCGCGTTGCTGGCGTTTTTCCATAGGCTCCGCCCCCCTGA
CGAGCATCACAAAAATCGACGCTCAAGTCAGAGGTGGCGAAACCCGACAGGACTATAAAGATACCAGGCG
TTTCCCCCTGGAAGCTCCCTCGTGCGCTCTCCTGTTCCGACCCTGCCGCTTACCGGATACCTGTCCGCCT
TTCTCCCTTCGGGAAGCGTGGCGCTTTCTCATAGCTCACGCTGTAGGTATCTCAGTTCGGTGTAGGTCGT
TCGCTCCAAGCTGGGCTGTGTGCACGAACCCCCCGTTCAGCCCGACCGCTGCGCCTTATCCGGTAACTAT
CGTCTTGAGTCCAACCCGGTAAGACACGACTTATCGCCACTGGCAGCAGCCACTGGTAACAGGATTAGCA
GAGCGAGGTATGTAGGCGGTGCTACAGAGTTCTTGAAGTGGTGGCCTAACTACGGCTACACTAGAAGAAC
AGTATTTGGTATCTGCGCTCTGCTGAAGCCAGTTACCTTCGGAAAAAGAGTTGGTAGCTCTTGATCCGGC
AAACAAACCACCGCTGGTAGCGGTGGTTTTTTTGTTTGCAAGCAGCAGATTACGCGCAGAAAAAAAGGAT
CTCAAGAAGATCCTTTGATCTTTTCTACGGGGTCTGACGCTCAGTGGAACGAAAACTCACGTTAAGGGAT
TTTGGTCATGAGATTATCAAAAAGGATCTTCACCTAGATCCTTTTAAATTAAAAATGAAGTTTTAAATCA
ATCTAAAGTATATATGAGTAAACTTGGTCTGACAGTTACCAATGCTTAATCAGTGAGGCACCTATCTCAG
CGATCTGTCTATTTCGTTCATCCATAGTTGCCTGACTCCCCGTCGTGTAGATAACTACGATACGGGAGGG
CTTACCATCTGGCCCCAGTGCTGCAATGATACCGCGAGACCCACGCTCACCGGCTCCAGATTTATCAGCA
ATAAACCAGCCAGCCGGAAGGGCCGAGCGCAGAAGTGGTCCTGCAACTTTATCCGCCTCCATCCAGTCTA
TTAATTGTTGCCGGGAAGCTAGAGTAAGTAGTTCGCCAGTTAATAGTTTGCGCAACGTTGTTGCCATTGC
TACAGGCATCGTGGTGTCACGCTCGTCGTTTGGTATGGCTTCATTCAGCTCCGGTTCCCAACGATCAAGG
CGAGTTACATGATCCCCCATGTTGTGCAAAAAAGCGGTTAGCTCCTTCGGTCCTCCGATCGTTGTCAGAA
GTAAGTTGGCCGCAGTGTTATCACTCATGGTTATGGCAGCACTGCATAATTCTCTTACTGTCATGCCATC
CGTAAGATGCTTTTCTGTGACTGGTGAGTACTCAACCAAGTCATTCTGAGAATAGTGTATGCGGCGACCG
AGTTGCTCTTGCCCGGCGTCAATACGGGATAATACCGCGCCACATAGCAGAACTTTAAAAGTGCTCATCA
TTGGAAAACGTTCTTCGGGGCGAAAACTCTCAAGGATCTTACCGCTGTTGAGATCCAGTTCGATGTAACC
CACTCGTGCACCCAACTGATCTTCAGCATCTTTTACTTTCACCAGCGTTTCTGGGTGAGCAAAAACAGGA
AGGCAAAATGCCGCAAAAAAGGGAATAAGGGCGACACGGAAATGTTGAATACTCATACTCTTCCTTTTTC
AATATTATTGAAGCATTTATCAGGGTTATTGTCTCATGAGCGGATACATATTTGAATGTATTTAGAAAAA
TAAACAAATAGGGGTTCCGCGCACATTTCCCCGAAAAGTGCCACCTGACGTCGACGGATCGGGAGATCAA
CTTGTTTATTGCAGCTTATAATGGTTACAAATAAAGCAATAGCATCACAAATTTCACAAATAAAGCATTT
TTTTCACTGCATTCTAGTTGTGGTTTGTCCAAACTCATCAATGTATCTTATCATGTCTGGATCAACTGGA
TAACTCAAGCTAACCAAAATCATCCCAAACTTCCCACCCCATACCCTATTACCACTGCCAATTACCTGTG
GTTTCATTTACTCTAAACCTGTGATTCCTCTGAATTATTTTCATTTTAAAGAAATTGTATTTGTTAAATA
TGTACTACAAACTTAGTAGTTGGAAGGGCTAATTCACTCCCAAAGAAGACAAGATATCCTTGATCTGTGG
ATCTACCACACACAAGGCTACTTCCCTGATTAGCAGAACTACACACCAGGGCCAGGGGTCAGATATCCAC
TGACCTTTGGATGGTGCTACAAGCTAGTACCAGTTGAGCCAGATAAGGTAGAAGAGGCCAATAAAGGAGA
GAACACCAGCTTGTTACACCCTGTGAGCCTGCATGGGATGGATGACCCGGAGAGAGAAGTGTTAGAGTGG
AGGTTTGACAGCCGCCTAGCATTTCATCACGTGGCCCGAGAGCTGCATCCGGAGTACTTCAAGAACTGCT
GATATCGAGCTTGCTACAAGGGACTTTCCGCTGGGGACTTTCCAGGGAGGCGTGGCCTGGGCGGGACTGG
GGAGTGGCGAGCCCTCAGATCCTGCATATAAGCAGCTGCTTTTTGCCTGTACTGGGTCTCTCTGGTTAGA
CCAGATCTGAGCCTGGGAGCTCTCTGGCTAACTAGGGAACCCACTGCTTAAGCCTCAATAAAGCTTGCCT
TGAGTGCTTCAAGTAGTGTGTGCCCGTCTGTTGTGTGACTCTGGTAACTAGAGATCCCTCAGACCCTTTT
AGTCAGTGTGGAAAATCTCTAGCAGTGGCGCCCGAACAGGGACTTGAAAGCGAAAGGGAAACCAGAGGAG
CTCTCTCGACGCAGGACTCGGCTTGCTGAAGCGCGCACGGCAAGAGGCGAGGGGCGGCGACTGGTGAGTA
CGCCAAAAATTTTGACTAGCGGAGGCTAGAAGGAGAGAGATGGGTGCGAGAGCGTCAGTATTAAGCGGGG
GAGAATTAGATCGCGATGGGAAAAAATTCGGTTAAGGCCAGGGGGAAAGAAAAAATATAAATTAAAACAT
ATAGTATGGGCAAGCAGGGAGCTAGAACGATTCGCAGTTAATCCTGGCCTGTTAGAAACATCAGAAGGCT
GTAGACAAATACTGGGACAGCTACAACCATCCCTTCAGACAGGATCAGAAGAACTTAGATCATTATATAA
TACAGTAGCAACCCTCTATTGTGTGCATCAAAGGATAGAGATAAAAGACACCAAGGAAGCTTTAGACAAG
ATAGAGGAAGAGCAAAACAAAAGTAAGACCACCGCACAGCAAGCGGCCGGCCGCTGATCTTCAGACCTGG
AGGAGGAGATATGAGGGACAATTGGAGAAGTGAATTATATAAATATAAAGTAGTAAAAATTGAACCATTA
GGAGTAGCACCCACCAAGGCAAAGAGAAGAGTGGTGCAGAGAGAAAAAAGAGCAGTGGGAATAGGAGCTT
TGTTCCTTGGGTTCTTGGGAGCAGCAGGAAGCACTATGGGCGCAGCGTCAATGACGCTGACGGTACAGGC
CAGACAATTATTGTCTGGTATAGTGCAGCAGCAGAACAATTTGCTGAGGGCTATTGAGGCGCAACAGCAT
CTGTTGCAACTCACAGTCTGGGGCATCAAGCAGCTCCAGGCAAGAATCCTGGCTGTGGAAAGATACCTAA
AGGATCAACAGCTCCTGGGGATTTGGGGTTGCTCTGGAAAACTCATTTGCACCACTGCTGTGCCTTGGAA
TGCTAGTTGGAGTAATAAATCTCTGGAACAGATTTGGAATCACACGACCTGGATGGAGTGGGACAGAGAA
ATTAACAATTACACAAGCTTAATACACTCCTTAATTGAAGAATCGCAAAACCAGCAAGAAAAGAATGAAC
AAGAATTATTGGAATTAGATAAATGGGCAAGTTTGTGGAATTGGTTTAACATAACAAATTGGCTGTGGTA
TATAAAATTATTCATAATGATAGTAGGAGGCTTGGTAGGTTTAAGAATAGTTTTTGCTGTACTTTCTATA
GTGAATAGAGTTAGGCAGGGATATTCACCATTATCGTTTCAGACCCACCTCCCAACCCCGAGGGGACCCG
ACAGGCCCGAAGGAATAGAAGAAGAAGGTGGAGAGAGAGACAGAGACAGATCCATTCGATTAGTGAACGG
ATCTCGACGGTATCGCCTTTAAAAGAAAAGGGGGGATTGGGGGGTACAGTGCAGGGGAAAGAATAGTAGA
CATAATAGCAACAGACATACAAACTAAAGAATTACAAAAACAAATTACAAAAATTCAAAATTTTCGGGTT
TATTACAGGGACAGCAGAGATCCAGTTTATCATTAGTGAACGGATCTCGACGGTATCGA
Features (pLannotate 1.2.2; 24 found; start..end, strand, type, name):
     37..277     +  promoter       U6 promoter: RNA polymerase III promoter for human U6 snRNA
    307..382     +  misc_RNA       gRNA scaffold: guide RNA scaffold for the Streptococcus pyogenes CRISPR/Cas9 system
    456..759     +  enhancer       CMV enhancer: human cytomegalovirus immediate early enhancer
    761..1034    +  promoter       chicken β-actin promoter: No description available
   1035..2051    +  intron         chimeric intron: chimera between introns from chicken β-actin and rabbit β-globin
   2085..2682    +  CDS            PuroR (fragment): puromycin N-acetyltransferase; pac from Streptomyces; confers resistance to puromycin
   2708..3296    +  misc_feature   WPRE: woodchuck hepatitis virus posttranscriptional regulatory element
   3313..3831    +  CDS            nef (fragment): NEF_HV1BR - Experimental evidence at protein level: Swiss-Prot protein existence level 1. Extracellular Nef protein targets CD4(+) T-lymphocytes for apoptosis by interacting with CXCR4 surface receptors (PubMed:14990729). From Human immunodeficiency virus type 1 group M subtype B (isolate BRU/LAI) (HIV-1).
   3879..4136    +  LTR            5' LTR (truncated): truncated 5' long terminal repeat (LTR) from HIV-1
   4289..4305    -  protein_bind   lac operator: The lac repressor binds to the lac operator to inhibit transcription in E. coli. This inhibition can be relieved by adding lactose or isopropyl-β-D-thiogalactopyranoside (IPTG). lac repressor encoded by lacI
   4313..4343    -  promoter       lac promoter: promoter for the E. coli lac operon
   4358..4379    -  protein_bind   CAP binding site: CAP binding activates transcription in the presence of cAMP. E. coli catabolite activator protein
   4392..4484    -  CDS            lacI (fragment): lac repressor; lacI; The lac repressor binds to the lac operator to inhibit transcription in E. coli. This inhibition can be relieved by adding lactose or isopropyl-β-D-thiogalactopyranoside (IPTG).
   4667..5255    -  rep_origin     ori: high-copy-number ColE1/pMB1/pBR322/pUC origin of replication
   5426..6286    -  CDS            AmpR: β-lactamase; bla; confers resistance to ampicillin, carbenicillin, and related antibiotics
   6287..6391    -  promoter       AmpR promoter: bla
   6439..6573    +  polyA_signal   SV40 poly(A) signal: SV40 polyadenylation signal
   6740..7069    +  CDS            nef (fragment): NEF_HV1BR - Experimental evidence at protein level: Swiss-Prot protein existence level 1. Extracellular Nef protein targets CD4(+) T-lymphocytes for apoptosis by interacting with CXCR4 surface receptors (PubMed:14990729). From Human immunodeficiency virus type 1 group M subtype B (isolate BRU/LAI) (HIV-1).
   7117..7374    +  LTR            5' LTR (truncated): truncated 5' long terminal repeat (LTR) from HIV-1
   7421..7546    +  misc_feature   HIV-1 Ψ: packaging signal of human immunodeficiency virus type 1
   7530..7868    +  CDS            HIV-1 gag (fragment): gag protein from human immunodeficiency virus 1; gag
   8043..8276    +  misc_feature   RRE: The Rev response element (RRE) of HIV-1 allows for Rev-dependent mRNA export from the nucleus to the cytoplasm.
   8653..8753    +  CDS            Rev (fragment): human immunodeficiency virus 1 (HIV-1) Rev protein; rev; enhances nuclear export of unspliced and incompletely spliced viral mRNAs
   8768..8883    +  misc_feature   cPPT/CTS: central polypurine tract and central termination sequence of HIV-1 (lacking the first T)
