[The description below was written by a language model from this plasmid's Addgene catalogue record and pLannotate feature annotations shown in this document.]
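Description:
pSB700-ACTC1-Puro is a guide RNA expression plasmid of about 9 kb built on the pSB700-puro backbone. It is catalogued as a mammalian expression vector, but its annotated features show the layout of an HIV-1-derived lentiviral transfer plasmid. It is maintained in E. coli through a high-copy ColE1/pUC-type origin and an ampicillin resistance gene (β-lactamase with its own promoter). Remnants of a lac promoter/operator region and a lacI fragment also sit in the bacterial backbone. Two full sequence records, one from the depositor and one from repository sequencing, differ by only a few bases and in their start coordinate, and they yield the same set of features.

The payload lies between two HIV-1 LTR elements, both annotated as truncated. Alongside it are the Ψ packaging signal, a gag fragment, the Rev response element and the cPPT/CTS, which together allow packaging and nuclear import of a lentiviral genome. A human U6 RNA polymerase III promoter drives a 20-nt spacer targeting human ACTC1, fused to the Streptococcus pyogenes Cas9 guide scaffold. Downstream, a separate Pol II cassette uses a CAG-type promoter (CMV enhancer, chicken β-actin promoter and chimeric intron) to express puromycin N-acetyltransferase, followed by a WPRE to boost transcript expression. This cassette allows puromycin selection of cells carrying the guide.

The plasmid encodes no Cas9 protein, so an S. pyogenes dCas9-based activator must be supplied separately. According to the record, it is intended as a positive-control guide for CRISPR activation experiments in human cells.
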