Addgene plasmid #128324: pSB700-ACTC1-Puro
Purpose: SP-dCas9 compatible gRNA to be used as a positive control for activation experiments (human cells)
Depositing lab: Alejandro Chavez.
Backbone
  Vector backbone: pSB700-puro
  Total vector size (bp): 9000
  Vector type: Mammalian Expression
  Selectable markers: Puromycin
Growth in bacteria
  Bacterial resistance: Ampicillin, 100 μg/mL
  Growth temperature: 30°C
  Growth strain: NEB Stable
  Copy number: High Copy
Gene/Insert
  Gene/Insert name: gRNA against human ACTC1
  gRNA/shRNA sequence: TGGCGCCCTGCCCTCTGCTG
  Species: H. sapiens (human)
Terms and licenses: Academic/Nonprofit Terms; Industry Terms: Not Available to Industry
How to cite: pSB700-ACTC1-Puro was a gift from Alejandro Chavez (Addgene plasmid # 128324 ; http://n2t.net/addgene:128324 ; RRID:Addgene_128324)
